Addgene plasmid #228715: pKJ0463
Purpose: Bacterial expression of epT7 RNAP; for protein production and purification
Depositing lab: Omar Abudayyeh & Jonathan Gootenberg. Depositing organization: Massachusetts Institute of Technology. Publication: Rapid in silico directed evolution by a protein language model with EVOLVEpro. Jiang K, Yan Z, Di Bernardo M, Sgrizzi SR, Villiger L, Kayabolen A, Kim B, Carscadden JK, Hiraizumi M, Nishimasu H, Gootenberg JS, Abudayyeh OO. Science 0, eadr6006 10.1126/science.adr6006 PubMed 39071429.
Backbone
  Vector backbone: pCMV
  Vector type: Bacterial Expression
Growth in bacteria
  Bacterial resistance: Ampicillin, 100 μg/mL
  Growth temperature: 37°C
  Growth strain: NEB Stable
  Copy number: High Copy
Gene/Insert
  Gene/Insert name: Sumo_epT7
  Species: other
  Mutation: T3M/G47A/E643G
  Cloning method: Gibson Cloning
Terms and licenses: Academic/Nonprofit Terms; Industry Terms: Not Available to Industry
Depositor comments: Please visit https://doi.org/10.1101/2024.07.17.604015 for bioRxiv preprint.
How to cite: pKJ0463 was a gift from Omar Abudayyeh & Jonathan Gootenberg (Addgene plasmid # 228715 ; http://n2t.net/addgene:228715 ; RRID:Addgene_228715)
