[The description below was written by a language model from this plasmid's Addgene catalogue record and pLannotate feature annotations shown in this document.]
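Description:
pKJ0463 is an 8.7 kb bacterial expression plasmid for producing and purifying epT7 RNA polymerase, an engineered variant of bacteriophage T7 RNA polymerase carrying the substitutions T3M, G47A and E643G. The catalogue lists the backbone as pCMV, but the annotated sequence shows no mammalian promoter. It instead resembles a pBR322-derived, pET-style vector. It has a ColE1/pMB1-type origin with the bom mobility region and the rop gene, scattered remnants of the tetracycline resistance gene and its promoter, and an intact β-lactamase gene with its own promoter for ampicillin selection. The record describes it as high copy, although rop normally lowers copy number in this origin family.

The expression cassette is driven by a T7 promoter followed directly by a lac operator, with the T7 gene 10 ribosome binding site upstream of the open reading frame and a T7 terminator downstream. A lacI gene on the plasmid supplies repressor, so transcription should be held off until IPTG is added, in a host that provides T7 RNA polymerase. The coding region begins with a short N-terminal leader whose annotated fragments match a His-tag-containing composite tag and a thrombin cleavage site. This is followed by a yeast SMT3-derived SUMO domain fused directly to the T7 RNA polymerase sequence. SUMO fusions commonly improve solubility and can be removed by a SUMO-specific protease. A short match to a T7 gene 10B-derived solubility tag lies after the polymerase coding sequence, and it may simply be residual vector sequence. The insert was assembled by Gibson cloning. The construct comes from work on directed evolution of proteins guided by a protein language model, where it supplies recombinant polymerase.
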