Features (pLannotate 1.2.2; 22 found; start..end, strand, type, name):
     77..665     +  rep_origin     ori: high-copy-number ColE1/pMB1/pBR322/pUC origin of replication
    851..990     -  misc_feature   bom: basis of mobility region from pBR322
   1092..1283    -  CDS            rop: Rop protein, which maintains plasmids at low copy number; rop
   1300..1680    +  CDS            YPB1_ECOLX: Protein predicted: Swiss-Prot protein existence level 4. From Escherichia coli.
   1922..2546    -  CDS            TcR (fragment): tetracycline efflux protein; tet; confers resistance to tetracycline
   2561..2582    -  protein_bind   CAP binding site: CAP binding activates transcription in the presence of cAMP. E. coli catabolite activator protein
   2595..3677    -  CDS            lacI: lac repressor; lacI; The lac repressor binds to the lac operator to inhibit transcription in E. coli. This inhibition can be relieved by adding lactose or isopropyl-β-D-thiogalactopyranoside (IPTG).
   3678..3755    -  promoter       lacI promoter: lacI
   3763..4042    -  CDS            TcR (fragment): tetracycline efflux protein; tet; confers resistance to tetracycline
   4064..4082    +  promoter       T7 promoter: promoter for bacteriophage T7 RNA polymerase
   4083..4107    +  protein_bind   lac operator: The lac repressor binds to the lac operator to inhibit transcription in E. coli. This inhibition can be relieved by adding lactose or isopropyl-β-D-thiogalactopyranoside (IPTG). lac repressor encoded by lacI
   4122..4144    +  RBS            RBS: efficient ribosome binding site from bacteriophage T7 gene 10 (Olins and Rangwala, 1989)
   4163..4179    +  CDS            capTEV™ (fragment): composite tag for in vivo biotinylation, TEV protease cleavage, and 6xHis tagging
   4190..4207    +  CDS            thrombin site: thrombin recognition and cleavage site
   4304..4596    +  CDS            SUMO (fragment): cleavable ubiquitin-like protein tag; S. cerevisiae SMT3 (truncated)
   4601..7249    +  CDS            RPOL_BPT7: Experimental evidence at protein level: Swiss-Prot protein existence level 1. Highly processive DNA-dependent RNA polymerase that catalyzes the transcription of class II and class III viral genes. Recognizes a specific promoter sequence and enters first into an 'abortive phase' where very short transcripts are synthesized and released before proceeding to the processive transcription of long RNA chains. Unwinds the double-stranded DNA to expose the coding strand for templating. Participates in the initiation of viral DNA replication presumably by making primers accessible to the DNA polymerase
   7268..7305    +  CDS            SET1 (fragment): solubility-enhancement tag derived from T7 phage gene 10B
   7313..7360    +  terminator     T7 terminator: transcription terminator for bacteriophage T7 RNA polymerase
   7383..7487    -  CDS            TcR (fragment): tetracycline efflux protein; tet; confers resistance to tetracycline
   7535..7563    -  promoter       tet promoter: E. coli promoter for tetracycline efflux protein gene
   7676..7780    +  promoter       AmpR promoter: bla
   7781..8641    +  CDS            AmpR: β-lactamase; bla; confers resistance to ampicillin, carbenicillin, and related antibiotics
>Addgene plasmid #228715 | pKJ0463 | addgene full sequence | sequence record 454046 | Addgene NGS Result
TCATGACCAAAATCCCTTAACGTGAGTTTTCGTTCCACTGAGCGTCAGACCCCGTAGAAAAGATCAAAGG
ATCTTCTTGAGATCCTTTTTTTCTGCGCGTAATCTGCTGCTTGCAAACAAAAAAACCACCGCTACCAGCG
GTGGTTTGTTTGCCGGATCAAGAGCTACCAACTCTTTTTCCGAAGGTAACTGGCTTCAGCAGAGCGCAGA
TACCAAATACTGTCCTTCTAGTGTAGCCGTAGTTAGGCCACCACTTCAAGAACTCTGTAGCACCGCCTAC
ATACCTCGCTCTGCTAATCCTGTTACCAGTGGCTGCTGCCAGTGGCGATAAGTCGTGTCTTACCGGGTTG
GACTCAAGACGATAGTTACCGGATAAGGCGCAGCGGTCGGGCTGAACGGGGGGTTCGTGCACACAGCCCA
GCTTGGAGCGAACGACCTACACCGAACTGAGATACCTACAGCGTGAGCTATGAGAAAGCGCCACGCTTCC
CGAAGGGAGAAAGGCGGACAGGTATCCGGTAAGCGGCAGGGTCGGAACAGGAGAGCGCACGAGGGAGCTT
CCAGGGGGAAACGCCTGGTATCTTTATAGTCCTGTCGGGTTTCGCCACCTCTGACTTGAGCGTCGATTTT
TGTGATGCTCGTCAGGGGGGCGGAGCCTATGGAAAAACGCCAGCAACGCGGCCTTTTTACGGTTCCTGGC
CTTTTGCTGGCCTTTTGCTCACATGTTCTTTCCTGCGTTATCCCCTGATTCTGTGGATAACCGTATTACC
GCCTTTGAGTGAGCTGATACCGCTCGCCGCAGCCGAACGACCGAGCGCAGCGAGTCAGTGAGCGAGGAAG
CGGAAGAGCGCCTGATGCGGTATTTTCTCCTTACGCATCTGTGCGGTATTTCACACCGCAATGGTGCACT
CTCAGTACAATCTGCTCTGATGCCGCATAGTTAAGCCAGTATACACTCCGCTATCGCTACGTGACTGGGT
CATGGCTGCGCCCCGACACCCGCCAACACCCGCTGACGCGCCCTGACGGGCTTGTCTGCTCCCGGCATCC
GCTTACAGACAAGCTGTGACCGTCTCCGGGAGCTGCATGTGTCAGAGGTTTTCACCGTCATCACCGAAAC
GCGCGAGGCAGCTGCGGTAAAGCTCATCAGCGTGGTCGTGAAGCGATTCACAGATGTCTGCCTGTTCATC
CGCGTCCAGCTCGTTGAGTTTCTCCAGAAGCGTTAATGTCTGGCTTCTGATAAAGCGGGCCATGTTAAGG
GCGGTTTTTTCCTGTTTGGTCACTGATGCCTCCGTGTAAGGGGGATTTCTGTTCATGGGGGTAATGATAC
CGATGAAACGAGAGAGGATGCTCACGATACGGGTTACTGATGATGAACATGCCCGGTTACTGGAACGTTG
TGAGGGTAAACAACTGGCGGTATGGATGCGGCGGGACCAGAGAAAAATCACTCAGGGTCAATGCCAGCGC
TTCGTTAATACAGATGTAGGTGTTCCACAGGGTAGCCAGCAGCATCCTGCGATGCAGATCCGGAACATAA
TGGTGCAGGGCGCTGACTTCCGCGTTTCCAGACTTTACGAAACACGGAAACCGAAGACCATTCATGTTGT
TGCTCAGGTCGCAGACGTTTTGCAGCAGCAGTCGCTTCACGTTCGCTCGCGTATCGGTGATTCATTCTGC
TAACCAGTAAGGCAACCCCGCCAGCCTAGCCGGGTCCTCAACGACAGGAGCACGATCATGCGCACCCGTG
GCCAGGACCCAACGCTGCCCGAGATGCGCCGCGTGCGGCTGCTGGAGATGGCGGACGCGATGGATATGTT
CTGCCAAGGGTTGGTTTGCGCATTCACAGTTCTCCGCAAGAATTGATTGGCTCCAATTCTTGGAGTGGTG
AATCCGTTAGCGAGGTGCCGCCGGCTTCCATTCAGGTCGAGGTGGCCCGGCTCCATGCACCGCGACGCAA
CGCGGGGAGGCAGACAAGGTATAGGGCGGCGCCTACAATCCATGCCAACCCGTTCCATGTGCTCGCCGAG
GCGGCATAAATCGCCGTGACGATCAGCGGTCCAATGATCGAAGTTAGGCTGGTAAGAGCCGCGAGCGATC
CTTGAAGCTGTCCCTGATGGTCGTCATCTACCTGCCTGGACAGCATGGCCTGCAACGCGGGCATCCCGAT
GCCGCCGGAAGCGAGAAGAATCATAATGGGGAAGGCCATCCAGCCTCGCGTCGCGAACGCCAGCAAGACG
TAGCCCAGCGCGTCGGCCGCCATGCCGGCGATAATGGCCTGCTTCTCGCCGAAACGTTTGGTGGCGGGAC
CAGTGACGAAGGCTTGAGCGAGGGCGTGCAAGATTCCGAATACCGCAAGCGACAGGCCGATCATCGTCGC
GCTCCAGCGAAAGCGGTCCTCGCCGAAAATGACCCAGAGCGCTGCCGGCACCTGTCCTACGAGTTGCATG
ATAAAGAAGACAGTCATAAGTGCGGCGACGATAGTCATGCCCCGCGCCCACCGGAAGGAGCTGACTGGGT
TGAAGGCTCTCAAGGGCATCGGTCGAGATCCCGGTGCCTAATGAGTGAGCTAACTTACATTAATTGCGTT
GCGCTCACTGCCCGCTTTCCAGTCGGGAAACCTGTCGTGCCAGCTGCATTAATGAATCGGCCAACGCGCG
GGGAGAGGCGGTTTGCGTATTGGGCGCCAGGGTGGTTTTTCTTTTCACCAGTGAGACGGGCAACAGCTGA
TTGCCCTTCACCGCCTGGCCCTGAGAGAGTTGCAGCAAGCGGTCCACGCTGGTTTGCCCCAGCAGGCGAA
AATCCTGTTTGATGGTGGTTAACGGCGGGATATAACATGAGCTGTCTTCGGTATCGTCGTATCCCACTAC
CGAGATATCCGCACCAACGCGCAGCCCGGACTCGGTAATGGCGCGCATTGCGCCCAGCGCCATCTGATCG
TTGGCAACCAGCATCGCAGTGGGAACGATGCCCTCATTCAGCATTTGCATGGTTTGTTGAAAACCGGACA
TGGCACTCCAGTCGCCTTCCCGTTCCGCTATCGGCTGAATTTGATTGCGAGTGAGATATTTATGCCAGCC
AGCCAGACGCAGACGCGCCGAGACAGAACTTAATGGGCCCGCTAACAGCGCGATTTGCTGGTGACCCAAT
GCGACCAGATGCTCCACGCCCAGTCGCGTACCGTCTTCATGGGAGAAAATAATACTGTTGATGGGTGTCT
GGTCAGAGACATCAAGAAATAACGCCGGAACATTAGTGCAGGCAGCTTCCACAGCAATGGCATCCTGGTC
ATCCAGCGGATAGTTAATGATCAGCCCACTGACGCGTTGCGCGAGAAGATTGTGCACCGCCGCTTTACAG
GCTTCGACGCCGCTTCGTTCTACCATCGACACCACCACGCTGGCACCCAGTTGATCGGCGCGAGATTTAA
TCGCCGCGACAATTTGCGACGGCGCGTGCAGGGCCAGACTGGAGGTGGCAACGCCAATCAGCAACGACTG
TTTGCCCGCCAGTTGTTGTGCCACGCGGTTGGGAATGTAATTCAGCTCCGCCATCGCCGCTTCCACTTTT
TCCCGCGTTTTCGCAGAAACGTGGCTGGCCTGGTTCACCACGCGGGAAACGGTCTGATAAGAGACACCGG
CATACTCTGCGACATCGTATAACGTTACTGGTTTCACATTCACCACCCTGAATTGACTCTCTTCCGGGCG
CTATCATGCCATACCGCGAAAGGTTTTGCGCCATTCGATGGTGTCCGGGATCTCGACGCTCTCCCTTATG
CGACTCCTGCATTAGGAAGCAGCCCAGTAGTAGGTTGAGGCCGTTGAGCACCGCCGCCGCAAGGAATGGT
GCATGCAAGGAGATGGCGCCCAACAGTCCCCCGGCCACGGGGCCTGCCACCATACCCACGCCGAAACAAG
CGCTCATGAGCCCGAAGTGGCGAGCCCGATCTTCCCCATCGGTGATGTCGGCGATATAGGCGCCAGCAAC
CGCACCTGTGGCGCCGGTGATGCCGGCCACGATGCGTCCGGCGTAGAGGATCGAGATCTCGATCCCGCGA
AATTAATACGACTCACTATAGGGGAATTGTGAGCGGATAACAATTCCCCTCTAGAAATAATTTTGTTTAA
CTTTAAGAAGGAGATATACCATGGGCAGCAGCCATCATCATCATCATCACAGCAGCGGCCTGGTGCCGCG
CGGCAGCCATATGGCTAGCTGGAGCCATCCGCAGTTTGAAAAAGGTGGTGGTAGCGGTGGTGGTTCAGGT
GGTAGTGCATGGTCACACCCTCAGTTTGAGAAAATGTCGGACTCAGAAGTCAATCAAGAAGCTAAGCCAG
AGGTCAAGCCAGAAGTCAAGCCTGAGACTCACATCAATTTAAAGGTGTCCGATGGATCTTCAGAGATCTT
CTTCAAGATCAAAAAGACCACTCCTTTAAGAAGGCTGATGGAAGCGTTCGCTAAAAGACAGGGTAAGGAA
ATGGACTCCTTAAGATTCTTGTACGACGGTATTAGAATCCAAGCTGATCAGACCCCTGAAGATTTGGACA
TGGAGGATAACGATATTATTGAGGCTCACAGAGAACAGATTGGTGGATCCATGAACATGATTAACATCGC
TAAGAACGACTTCTCTGACATCGAACTGGCTGCTATCCCGTTCAACACTCTGGCTGACCATTACGGTGAG
CGTTTAGCTCGCGAACAGTTGGCCCTTGAGCATGAGTCTTACGAGATGGCAGAAGCACGCTTCCGCAAGA
TGTTTGAGCGTCAACTTAAAGCTGGTGAGGTTGCGGATAACGCTGCCGCCAAGCCTCTCATCACTACCCT
ACTCCCTAAGATGATTGCACGCATCAACGACTGGTTTGAGGAAGTGAAAGCTAAGCGCGGCAAGCGCCCG
ACAGCCTTCCAGTTCCTGCAAGAAATCAAGCCGGAAGCCGTAGCGTACATCACCATTAAGACCACTCTGG
CTTGCCTAACCAGTGCTGACAATACAACCGTTCAGGCTGTAGCAAGCGCAATCGGTCGGGCCATTGAGGA
CGAGGCTCGCTTCGGTCGTATCCGTGACCTTGAAGCTAAGCACTTCAAGAAAAACGTTGAGGAACAACTC
AACAAGCGCGTAGGGCACGTCTACAAGAAAGCATTTATGCAAGTTGTCGAGGCTGACATGCTCTCTAAGG
GTCTACTCGGTGGCGAGGCGTGGTCTTCGTGGCATAAGGAAGACTCTATTCATGTAGGAGTACGCTGCAT
CGAGATGCTCATTGAGTCAACCGGAATGGTTAGCTTACACCGCCAAAATGCTGGCGTAGTAGGTCAAGAC
TCTGAGACTATCGAACTCGCACCTGAATACGCTGAGGCTATCGCAACCCGTGCAGGTGCGCTGGCTGGCA
TCTCTCCGATGTTCCAACCTTGCGTAGTTCCTCCTAAGCCGTGGACTGGCATTACTGGTGGTGGCTATTG
GGCTAACGGTCGTCGTCCTCTGGCGCTGGTGCGTACTCACAGTAAGAAAGCACTGATGCGCTACGAAGAC
GTTTACATGCCTGAGGTGTACAAAGCGATTAACATTGCGCAAAACACCGCATGGAAAATCAACAAGAAAG
TCCTAGCGGTCGCCAACGTAATCACCAAGTGGAAGCATTGTCCGGTCGAGGACATCCCTGCGATTGAGCG
TGAAGAACTCCCGATGAAACCGGAAGACATCGACATGAATCCTGAGGCTCTCACCGCGTGGAAACGTGCT
GCCGCTGCTGTGTACCGCAAGGACAAGGCTCGCAAGTCTCGCCGTATCAGCCTTGAGTTCATGCTTGAGC
AAGCCAATAAGTTTGCTAACCATAAGGCCATCTGGTTCCCTTACAACATGGACTGGCGCGGTCGTGTTTA
CGCTGTGTCAATGTTCAACCCGCAAGGTAACGATATGACCAAAGGACTGCTTACGCTGGCGAAAGGTAAA
CCAATCGGTAAGGAAGGTTACTACTGGCTGAAAATCCACGGTGCAAACTGTGCGGGTGTCGATAAGGTTC
CGTTCCCTGAGCGCATCAAGTTCATTGAGGAAAACCACGAGAACATCATGGCTTGCGCTAAGTCTCCACT
GGAGAACACTTGGTGGGCTGAGCAAGATTCTCCGTTCTGCTTCCTTGCGTTCTGCTTTGAGTACGCTGGG
GTACAGCACCACGGCCTGAGCTATAACTGCTCCCTTCCGCTGGCGTTTGACGGGTCTTGCTCTGGCATCC
AGCACTTCTCCGCGATGCTCCGAGATGAGGTAGGTGGTCGCGCGGTTAACTTGCTTCCTAGTGAAACCGT
TCAGGACATCTACGGGATTGTTGCTAAGAAAGTCAACGAGATTCTACAAGCAGACGCAATCAATGGGACC
GATAACGAAGTAGTTACCGTGACCGATGAGAACACTGGTGAAATCTCTGAGAAAGTCAAGCTGGGCACTA
AGGCACTGGCTGGTCAATGGCTGGCTTACGGTGTTACTCGCAGTGTGACTAAGCGTTCAGTCATGACGCT
GGCTTACGGGTCCAAAGGCTTCGGCTTCCGTCAACAAGTGCTGGAAGATACCATTCAGCCAGCTATTGAT
TCCGGCAAGGGTCTGATGTTCACTCAGCCGAATCAGGCTGCTGGATACATGGCTAAGCTGATTTGGGAAT
CTGTGAGCGTGACGGTGGTAGCTGCGGTTGAAGCAATGAACTGGCTTAAGTCTGCTGCTAAGCTGCTGGC
TGCTGAGGTCAAAGATAAGAAGACTGGAGAGATTCTTCGCAAGCGTTGCGCTGTGCATTGGGTAACTCCT
GATGGTTTCCCTGTGTGGCAGGAATACAAGAAGCCTATTCAGACGCGCTTGAACCTGATGTTCCTCGGTC
AGTTCCGCTTACAGCCTACCATTAACACCAACAAAGATAGCGAGATTGATGCACACAAACAGGAGTCTGG
TATCGCTCCTAACTTTGTACACAGCCAAGACGGTAGCCACCTTCGTAAGACTGTAGTGTGGGCACACGAG
AAGTACGGAATCGAATCTTTTGCACTGATTCACGACTCCTTCGGTACCATTCCGGCTGACGCTGCGAACC
TGTTCAAAGCAGTGCGCGAAACTATGGTTGACACATATGAGTCTTGTGATGTACTGGCTGATTTCTACGA
CCAGTTCGCTGACCAGTTGCACGAGTCTCAATTGGACAAAATGCCAGCACTTCCGGCTAAAGGTAACTTG
AACCTCCGTGACATCTTAGAGTCGGACTTCGCGTTCGCGTAAGCGGCCGCACTCGAGGCCCGAAAGGAAG
CTGAGTTGGCTGCTGCCACCGCTGAGCAATAACTAGCATAACCCCTTGGGGCCTCTAAACGGGTCTTGAG
GGGTTTTTTGCTGAAAGGAGGAACTATATCCGGATATCCCGCAAGAGGCCCGGCAGTACCGGCATAACCA
AGCCTATGCCTACAGCATCCAGGGTGACGGTGCCGAGGATGACGATGAGCGCATTGTTAGATTTCATATA
CGGTGCCTGACTGCGTTAGCAATTTAACTGTGATAAACTACCGCATTAAAGCTTATCGATGATAAGCTGT
CAAACATGAGAATTCTTGAAGACGAAAGGGCCTCGTGATACGCCTATTTTTATAGGTTAATGTCATGATA
ATAATGGTTTCTTAGACGTCAGGTGGCACTTTTCGGGGAAATGTGCGCGGAACCCCTATTTGTTTATTTT
TCTAAATACATTCAAATATGTATCCGCTCATGAGACAATAACCCTGATAAATGCTTCAATAATATTGAAA
AAGGAAGAGTATGAGTATTCAACATTTCCGTGTCGCCCTTATTCCCTTTTTTGCGGCATTTTGCCTTCCT
GTTTTTGCTCACCCAGAAACGCTGGTGAAAGTAAAAGATGCTGAAGATCAGTTGGGTGCACGAGTGGGTT
ACATCGAACTGGATCTCAACAGCGGTAAGATCCTTGAGAGTTTTCGCCCCGAAGAACGTTTTCCAATGAT
GAGCACTTTTAAAGTTCTGCTATGTGGCGCGGTATTATCCCGTGTTGACGCCGGGCAAGAGCAACTCGGT
CGCCGCATACACTATTCTCAGAATGACTTGGTTGAGTACTCACCAGTCACAGAAAAGCATCTTACGGATG
GCATGACAGTAAGAGAATTATGCAGTGCTGCCATAACCATGAGTGATAACACTGCGGCCAACTTACTTCT
GACAACGATCGGAGGACCGAAGGAGCTAACCGCTTTTTTGCACAACATGGGGGATCATGTAACTCGCCTT
GATCGTTGGGAACCGGAGCTGAATGAAGCCATACCAAACGACGAGCGTGACACCACGATGCCTGCAGCAA
TGGCAACAACGTTGCGCAAACTATTAACTGGCGAACTACTTACTCTAGCTTCCCGGCAACAATTAATAGA
CTGGATGGAGGCGGATAAAGTTGCAGGACCACTTCTGCGCTCGGCCCTTCCGGCTGGCTGGTTTATTGCT
GATAAATCTGGAGCCGGTGAGCGTGGGTCTCGCGGTATCATTGCAGCACTGGGGCCAGATGGTAAGCCCT
CCCGTATCGTAGTTATCTACACGACGGGGAGTCAGGCAACTATGGATGAACGAAATAGACAGATCGCTGA
GATAGGTGCCTCACTGATTAAGCATTGGTAACTGTCAGACCAAGTTTACTCATATATACTTTAGATTGAT
TTAAAACTTCATTTTTAATTTAAAAGGATCTAGGTGAAGATCCTTTTTGATAATC
